>Addgene plasmid #212550 | pTwist-SARS-CoV-2 Spike-deltaC18 L216F (TTC) | addgene full sequence | sequence record 431567 | Addgene NGS Result
CATGTTTGTGTTCCTCGTTCTCCTGCCCCTCGTTTCTTCCCAATGCGTGAACCTCACAACTAGAACGCAG
CTCCCACCCGCTTACACGAACTCTTTTACTCGTGGAGTATACTATCCCGATAAAGTCTTTAGGTCCAGTG
TCCTTCATTCTACTCAAGACCTTTTCCTGCCATTCTTCTCAAATGTCACCTGGTTCCATGCTATCCACGT
TTCTGGCACCAACGGAACTAAACGATTTGATAATCCCGTCTTGCCATTTAACGATGGCGTATACTTTGCC
TCAACGGAGAAGTCCAACATTATCCGGGGATGGATATTTGGCACCACCCTGGACTCCAAGACACAGTCTC
TCCTCATTGTGAACAACGCCACCAATGTCGTCATCAAAGTCTGTGAATTTCAATTTTGTAACGATCCCTT
TCTCGGGGTTTATTATCATAAGAATAACAAGTCTTGGATGGAGTCAGAGTTCCGCGTTTACAGTTCCGCT
AACAACTGTACTTTTGAGTACGTTTCCCAACCATTTCTCATGGATCTTGAAGGGAAGCAAGGCAACTTCA
AGAATCTCCGCGAATTTGTGTTTAAGAATATAGACGGCTACTTCAAAATTTATAGCAAGCATACCCCGAT
AAATCTGGTTCGGGATTTCCCTCAAGGCTTCTCCGCGTTGGAACCCCTCGTGGACTTGCCGATTGGCATC
AACATCACCCGGTTCCAAACCCTTCTTGCCCTTCATCGAAGCTACCTCACGCCTGGCGACAGTAGTAGTG
GTTGGACAGCGGGCGCAGCAGCCTACTATGTGGGATATTTGCAACCACGCACCTTTCTTCTCAAATATAA
CGAAAACGGAACAATTACCGATGCCGTAGACTGTGCCCTCGATCCCCTGTCCGAAACTAAATGCACACTC
AAGTCCTTCACAGTTGAGAAAGGCATATACCAAACCAGTAACTTCCGCGTCCAACCCACCGAATCCATTG
TTCGATTCCCTAACATCACCAATTTGTGTCCTTTCGGTGAAGTATTTAATGCCACTCGATTTGCATCAGT
TTATGCCTGGAATCGCAAGCGAATATCAAATTGTGTTGCAGATTATAGTGTCCTGTATAATAGCGCATCA
TTCAGCACTTTTAAGTGTTATGGGGTCAGCCCTACGAAATTGAATGACTTGTGTTTTACCAACGTTTACG
CAGATTCTTTCGTCATACGCGGCGACGAAGTCCGACAGATTGCACCGGGGCAAACCGGAAAGATAGCAGA
CTATAATTATAAGTTGCCGGATGACTTCACCGGCTGCGTTATAGCATGGAACTCCAATAATCTCGATTCA
AAAGTCGGCGGCAACTATAATTATCTTTACCGCCTGTTTCGCAAGTCAAATCTGAAGCCCTTTGAACGTG
ACATCTCCACCGAAATTTATCAAGCTGGCAGCACCCCATGTAATGGAGTGGAAGGGTTTAACTGTTATTT
TCCCCTTCAATCATACGGATTTCAACCAACAAATGGGGTGGGCTATCAACCATATCGGGTGGTAGTCTTG
AGCTTTGAGCTGCTCCACGCACCGGCTACAGTTTGCGGACCGAAGAAAAGCACTAACCTGGTGAAGAATA
AATGTGTGAACTTCAACTTTAATGGGCTCACCGGAACAGGGGTGCTGACAGAATCAAACAAGAAATTTCT
CCCTTTTCAACAATTTGGTAGAGACATTGCCGATACCACAGATGCCGTCCGCGATCCGCAAACACTGGAA
ATCCTCGATATAACACCCTGTAGCTTCGGCGGGGTCAGCGTGATAACTCCCGGAACGAACACATCCAACC
AAGTGGCTGTCCTGTATCAAGATGTCAACTGTACCGAAGTCCCTGTGGCGATACACGCCGACCAACTGAC
ACCCACCTGGAGAGTCTACTCAACAGGTTCCAATGTCTTTCAAACTAGAGCGGGTTGTCTCATTGGCGCT
GAGCATGTCAATAATTCATACGAATGTGATATTCCTATTGGGGCAGGAATCTGTGCGTCTTATCAAACTC
AAACGAACTCACCACGGCGCGCTCGCTCAGTAGCCAGCCAGTCCATAATCGCCTATACCATGAGTCTCGG
GGCTGAGAACTCCGTGGCTTATTCAAACAATTCCATCGCAATCCCAACTAACTTTACCATTAGCGTTACC
ACGGAAATCTTGCCCGTCAGCATGACTAAGACGAGCGTAGACTGTACGATGTATATCTGTGGGGATTCCA
CCGAGTGTAGCAACCTCTTGCTTCAATACGGGTCTTTCTGTACTCAACTCAACCGAGCATTGACCGGAAT
TGCGGTCGAACAAGACAAGAATACCCAAGAGGTGTTCGCACAAGTAAAGCAAATATACAAAACGCCGCCA
ATCAAAGATTTTGGCGGGTTTAATTTTAGCCAAATACTGCCAGACCCATCTAAGCCTTCAAAACGCAGCT
TTATCGAGGATCTGCTGTTCAACAAAGTTACGTTGGCTGACGCGGGTTTCATTAAGCAGTATGGGGATTG
TTTGGGAGACATTGCGGCCCGCGACCTTATCTGTGCTCAAAAATTCAATGGGTTGACAGTTCTGCCCCCT
CTGCTCACTGATGAGATGATTGCACAGTATACATCAGCATTGTTGGCAGGAACCATTACATCCGGCTGGA
CTTTTGGCGCGGGTGCGGCCCTTCAAATACCTTTCGCTATGCAAATGGCTTACAGATTCAATGGGATTGG
TGTCACGCAAAATGTATTGTATGAAAATCAGAAGCTGATCGCTAATCAATTTAACAGCGCGATTGGCAAG
ATCCAAGATTCACTGTCAAGCACAGCGTCCGCCCTCGGCAAACTCCAAGATGTTGTGAATCAAAACGCCC
AGGCCCTGAATACCCTCGTGAAGCAACTGAGTTCTAACTTCGGCGCAATCTCCAGCGTCCTCAACGACAT
ATTGTCCAGACTTGATAAGGTGGAAGCCGAGGTGCAAATTGATCGGCTCATCACAGGCAGGCTCCAGTCA
CTCCAAACTTATGTGACACAACAGTTGATCCGGGCTGCTGAGATACGAGCAAGCGCCAACCTGGCCGCCA
CTAAAATGTCAGAGTGCGTGCTCGGGCAGTCCAAACGGGTTGACTTTTGTGGCAAGGGCTATCACTTGAT
GTCCTTCCCCCAATCCGCCCCACATGGAGTGGTCTTTCTCCACGTCACTTATGTCCCTGCTCAAGAGAAG
AACTTTACGACAGCTCCAGCAATCTGTCACGATGGCAAAGCGCACTTTCCCAGGGAAGGCGTTTTCGTCA
GTAATGGCACGCATTGGTTTGTGACCCAAAGGAATTTCTATGAACCCCAAATCATAACCACTGACAATAC
ATTTGTCTCAGGCAACTGTGATGTGGTCATTGGGATCGTGAACAACACGGTATATGATCCCCTGCAACCC
GAGTTGGATAGCTTCAAAGAGGAATTGGATAAATACTTTAAGAATCATACTTCACCCGATGTTGATCTCG
GGGACATATCAGGAATAAATGCAAGTGTCGTCAACATTCAGAAAGAGATTGATCGCCTTAATGAGGTCGC
CAAGAACTTGAATGAATCTTTGATCGACTTGCAAGAACTGGGCAAATACGAACAATATATTAAATGGCCC
TGGTACATTTGGTTGGGCTTTATCGCCGGACTTATAGCTATCGTTATGGTCACAATTATGTTGTGCTGTA
TGACTAGCTGTTGTTCCTGCTTGAAAGGATGTTGCAGTTGCGGATCTTGTTGTAAATAAAGGATCCTCTA
GAAGTTGTCTCCTCCTGCACTGACTGACTGATACAATCGATTTCTGGATCCGCAGGCCTAATCAACCTCT
GGATTACAAAATTTGTGAAAGATTGACTGGTATTCTTAACTATGTTGCTCCTTTTACGCTATGTGGATAC
GCTGCTTTAATGCCTTTGTATCATGCTATTGCTTCCCGTATGGCTTTCATTTTCTCCTCCTTGTATAAAT
CCTGGTTGCTGTCTCTTTATGAGGAGTTGTGGCCCGTTGTCAGGCAACGTGGCGTGGTGTGCACTGTGTT
TGCTGACGCAACCCCCACTGGTTGGGGCATTGCCACCACCTGTCAGCTCCTTTCCGGGACTTTCGCTTTC
CCCCTCCCTATTGCCACGGCGGAACTCATCGCCGCCTGCCTTGCCCGCTGCTGGACAGGGGCTCGGCTGT
TGGGCACTGACAATTCCGTGGTGTTGTCGGGGAAGCTGACGTCCTTTCCATGGCTGCTCGCCTGTGTTGC
CACCTGGATTCTGCGCGGGACGTCCTTCTGCTACGTCCCTTCGGCCCTCAATCCAGCGGACCTTCCTTCC
CGCGGCCTGCTGCCGGCTCTGCGGCCTCTTCCGCGTCTTCGCCTTCGCCCTCAGACGAGTCGGATCTCCC
TTTGGGCCGCCTCCCCGCCTGTCTAGCTTGACTGACTGAGATACAGCGTACCTTCAGCTCACAGACATGA
TAAGATACATTGATGAGTTTGGACAAACCACAACTAGAATGCAGTGAAAAAAATGCTTTATTTGTGAAAT
TTGTGATGCTATTGCTTTATTTGTAACCATTATAAGCTGCAATAAACAAGTTAACAACAACAATTGCATT
CATTTTATGTTTCAGGTTCAGGGGGAGGTGTGGGAGGTTTTTTAAAGCAAGTAAAACCTCTACAAATGTG
GTATTGGCCCATCTCTATCGGTATCGTAGCATAACCCCTTGGGGCCTCTAAACGGGTCTTGAGGGGTTTT
TTGTGCCCCTCGGGCCGGATTGCTATCTACCGGCATTGGCGCAGAAAAAAATGCCTGATGCGACGCTGCG
CGTCTTATACTCCCACATATGCCAGATTCAGCAACGGATACGGCTTCCCCAACTTGCCCACTTCCATACG
TGTCCTCCTTACCAGAAATTTATCCTTAAGGTCGTCAGCTATCCTGCAGGCGATCTCTCGATTTCGATCA
AGACATTCCTTTAATGGTCTTTTCTGGACACCACTAGGGGTCAGAAGTAGTTCATCAAACTTTCTTCCCT
CCCTAATCTCATTGGTTACCTTGGGCTATCGAAACTTAATTAAGCGATCTGCATCTCAATTAGTCAGCAA
CCATAGTCCCGCCCCTAACTCCGCCCATCCCGCCCCTAACTCCGCCCAGTTCCGCCCATTCTCCGCCCCA
TCGCTGACTAATTTTTTTTATTTATGCAGAGGCCGAGGCCGCCTCGGCCTCTGAGCTATTCCAGAAGTAG
TGAGGAGGCTTTTTTGGAGGCCTAGGCTTTTGCAAAGGAGGTAGCCAACATGATTGAACAAGATGGATTG
CACGCAGGTTCTCCCGCCGCTTGGGTGGAGAGGCTATTCGGCTATGACTGGGCACAACAGACAATCGGCT
GCTCTGATGCCGCCGTGTTCCGGCTGTCAGCGCAGGGGCGCCCGGTTCTTTTTGTCAAGACCGACCTGTC
CGGTGCCCTGAATGAACTCCAGGACGAGGCAGCGCGGCTATCGTGGCTGGCCACGACGGGCGTTCCTTGC
GCAGCTGTGCTCGACGTTGTCACTGAAGCGGGAAGGGACTGGCTGCTATTGGGCGAAGTGCCGGGGCAGG
ATCTCCTGTCATCTCACCTTGCTCCTGCCGAGAAAGTATCCATCATGGCTGATGCAATGCGGCGGCTGCA
TACGCTTGATCCGGCTACCTGCCCATTCGACCACCAAGCGAAACATCGCATCGAGCGAGCACGTACTCGG
ATGGAAGCCGGTCTTGTCGATCAGGATGATCTGGACGAAGAGCATCAGGGGCTCGCGCCAGCCGAACTGT
TCGCCAGGCTCAAGGCGCGGATGCCCGACGGCGAGGATCTCGTCGTGACCCACGGCGATGCCTGCTTGCC
GAATATCATGGTGGAAAATGGCCGCTTTTCTGGATTCATCGACTGTGGCCGGCTGGGTGTGGCGGACCGC
TATCAGGACATAGCGTTGGCTACCCGTGATATTGCTGAAGAGCTTGGCGGCGAATGGGCTGACCGCTTCC
TCGTGCTTTACGGTATCGCCGCTCCCGATTCGCAGCGCATCGCCTTCTATCGCCTTCTTGACGAGTTCTT
CTAGTATGTAAGCCCTGTGCCTTCTAGTTGCCAGCCATCTGTTGTTTGCCCCTCCCCCGTGCCTTCCTTG
ACCCTGGAAGGTGCCACTCCCACTGTCCTTTCCTAATAAAATGAGGAAATTGCATCGCATTGTCTGAGTA
GGTGTCATTCTATTCTGGGGGGTGGGGTGGGGCAGGACAGCAAGGGGGAGGATTGGGAAGACAATAGCAG
GCATGCTGGGGATGCGGTGGGCTCTATGGTTAATTAACCAGTCAAGTCAGCTACTTGGCGAGATCGACTT
GTCTGGGTTTCGACTACGCTCAGAATTGCGTCAGTCAAGTTCGATCTGGTCCTTGCTATTGCACCCGTTC
TCCGATTACGAGTTTCATTTAAATCATGTGAGCAAAAGGCCAGCAAAAGGCCAGGAACCGTAAAAAGGCC
GCGTTGCTGGCGTTTTTCCATAGGCTCCGCCCCCCTGACGAGCATCACAAAAATCGACGCTCAAGTCAGA
GGTGGCGAAACCCGACAGGACTATAAAGATACCAGGCGTTTCCCCCTGGAAGCTCCCTCGTGCGCTCTCC
TGTTCCGACCCTGCCGCTTACCGGATACCTGTCCGCCTTTCTCCCTTCGGGAAGCGTGGCGCTTTCTCAT
AGCTCACGCTGTAGGTATCTCAGTTCGGTGTAGGTCGTTCGCTCCAAGCTGGGCTGTGTGCACGAACCCC
CCGTTCAGCCCGACCGCTGCGCCTTATCCGGTAACTATCGTCTTGAGTCCAACCCGGTAAGACACGACTT
ATCGCCACTGGCAGCAGCCACTGGTAACAGGATTAGCAGAGCGAGGTATGTAGGCGGTGCTACAGAGTTC
TTGAAGTGGTGGCCTAACTACGGCTACACTAGAAGAACAGTATTTGGTATCTGCGCTCTGCTGAAGCCAG
TTACCTTCGGAAAAAGAGTTGGTAGCTCTTGATCCGGCAAACAAACCACCGCTGGTAGCGGTGGTTTTTT
TGTTTGCAAGCAGCAGATTACGCGCAGAAAAAAAGGATCTCAAGAAGATCCTTTGATCTTTTCTACGGGG
TCTGACGCTCAGTGGAACGAAAACTCACGTTAAGGGATTTTGGTCATGAGATTATCAAAAAGGATCTTCA
CCTAGATCCTTTTAAATTAAAAATGAAGTTTTAAATCAATCTAAAGTATATATGAGTAAACTTGGTCTGA
CAGTTACCAATGCTTAATCAGTGAGGCACCTATCTCAGCGATCTGTCTATTTCGTTCATCCATAGTTGCA
TTTAAATTTCCGAACTCTCCAAGGCCCTCGTCGGAAAATCTTCAAACCTTTCGTCCGATCCATCTTGCAG
GCTACCTCTCGAACGAACTATCGCAAGTCTCTTGGCCGGCCTTGCGCCTTGGCTATTGCTTGGCAGCGCC
TATCGCCAGGTATTACTCCAATCCCGAATATCCGAGATCGGGATCACCCGAGAGAAGTTCAACCTACATC
CTCAATCCCGATCTATCCGAGATCCGAGGAATATCGAAATCGGGGCGCGCCTGGTGTACCGAGAACGATC
CTCTCAGTGCGAGTCTCGACGATCCATATCGTTGCTTGGCAGTCAGCCAGTCGGAATCCAGCTTGGGACC
CAGGAAGTCCAATCGTCAGATATTGTACTCAAGCCTGGTCACGGCAGCGTACCGATCTGTTTAAACCTAG
ATATTGATAGTCTGATCGGTCAACGTATAATCGAGTCCTAGCTTTTGCAAACATCTATCAAGAGACAGGA
TCAGCAGGAGGCTTTCGCATGAGTATTCAACATTTCCGTGTCGCCCTTATTCCCTTTTTTGCGGCATTTT
GCCTTCCTGTTTTTGCTCACCCAGAAACGCTGGTGAAAGTAAAAGATGCTGAAGATCAGTTGGGTGCGCG
AGTGGGTTACATCGAACTGGATCTCAACAGCGGTAAGATCCTTGAGAGTTTTCGCCCCGAAGAACGCTTT
CCAATGATGAGCACTTTTAAAGTTCTGCTATGTGGCGCGGTATTATCCCGTATTGACGCCGGGCAAGAGC
AACTCGGTCGCCGCATACACTATTCTCAGAATGACTTGGTTGAGTATTCACCAGTCACAGAAAAGCATCT
TACGGATGGCATGACAGTAAGAGAATTATGCAGTGCTGCCATAACCATGAGTGATAACACTGCGGCCAAC
TTACTTCTGACAACGATTGGAGGACCGAAGGAGCTAACCGCTTTTTTGCACAACATGGGGGATCATGTAA
CTCGCCTTGATCGTTGGGAACCGGAGCTGAATGAAGCCATACCAAACGACGAGCGTGACACCACGATGCC
TGTAGCAATGGCAACAACCTTGCGTAAACTATTAACTGGCGAACTACTTACTCTAGCTTCCCGGCAACAG
TTGATAGACTGGATGGAGGCGGATAAAGTTGCAGGACCACTTCTGCGCTCGGCCCTTCCGGCTGGCTGGT
TTATTGCTGATAAATCTGGAGCCGGTGAGCGTGGGTCTCGCGGTATCATTGCAGCACTGGGGCCAGATGG
TAAGCCCTCCCGTATCGTAGTTATCTACACGACGGGGAGTCAGGCAACTATGGATGAACGAAATAGACAG
ATCGCTGAGATAGGTGCCTCACTGATTAAGCATTGGTAACCGATTCTAGGTGCATTGGCGCAGAAAAAAA
TGCCTGATGCGACGCTGCGCGTCTTATACTCCCACATATGCCAGATTCAGCAACGGATACGGCTTCCCCA
ACTTGCCCACTTCCATACGTGTCCTCCTTACCAGAAATTTATCCTTAAGATCCCGAATCGTTTAAACTCG
ACTCTGGCTCTATCGAATCTCCGTCGTTTCGAGCTTACGCGAACAGCCGTGGCGCTCATTTGCTCGTCGG
GCATCGAATCTCGTCAGCTATCGTCAGCTTACCTTTTTGGCAGCGATCGCGGCTCCCGACATCTTGGACC
ATTAGCTCCACAGGTATCTTCTTCCCTCTAGTGGTCATAACAGCAGCTTCAGCTACCTCTCAATTCAAAA
AACCCCTCAAGACCCGTTTAGAGGCCCCAAGGGGTTATGCTATCAATCGTTGCGTTACACACACAAAAAA
CCAACACACATCCATCTTCGATGGATAGCGATTTTATTATCTAACTGCTGATCGAGTGTAGCCAGATCTA
GTAATCAATTACGGGGTCATTAGTTCATAGCCCATATATGGAGTTCCGCGTTACATAACTTACGGTAAAT
GGCCCGCCTGGCTGACCGCCCAACGACCCCCGCCCATTGACGTCAATAATGACGTATGTTCCCATAGTAA
CGCCAATAGGGACTTTCCATTGACGTCAATGGGTGGAGTATTTACGGTAAACTGCCCACTTGGCAGTACA
TCAAGTGTATCATATGCCAAGTACGCCCCCTATTGACGTCAATGACGGTAAATGGCCCGCCTGGCATTAT
GCCCAGTACATGACCTTATGGGACTTTCCTACTTGGCAGTACATCTACGTATTAGTCATCGCTATTACCA
TGCTGATGCGGTTTTGGCAGTACATCAATGGGCGTGGATAGCGGTTTGACTCACGGGGATTTCCAAGTCT
CCACCCCATTGACGTCAATGGGAGTTTGTTTTGGCACCAAAATCAACGGGACTTTCCAAAATGTCGTAAC
AACTCCGCCCCATTGACGCAAATGGGCGGTAGGCGTGTACGGTGGGAGGTCTATATAAGCAGAGCTGGTT
TAGTGAACCGTCAGATCGCCTGGAGACGCCATCCACGCTGTTTTGACCTCCATAGAAGACACCGGGACCG
ATCCAGCCTCCCCTCGAAGCTTACATGTGGTACCGAGCTCGGATCCTGAGAACTTCAGGGTGAGTCTATG
GGACCCTTGATGTTTTCTTTCCCCTTCTTTTCTATGGTTAAGTTCATGTCATAGGAAGGGGAGAAGTAAC
AGGGTACACATATTGACCAAATCAGGGTAATTTTGCATTTGTAATTTTAAAAAATGCTTTCTTCTTTTAA
TATACTTTTTTGTTTATCTTATTTCTAATACTTTCCCTAATCTCTTTCTTTCAGGGCAATAATGATACAA
TGTATCATGCCTCTTTGCACCATTCTAAAGAATAACAGTGATAATTTCTGGGTTAAGGCAATAGCAATAT
TTCTGCATATAAATATTTCTGCATATAAATTGTAACTGATGTAAGAGGTTTCATATTGCTAATAGCAGCT
ACAATCCAGCTACCATTCTGCTTTTATTTTATGGTTGGGATAAGGCTGGATTATTCTGAGTCCAAGCTAG
GCCCTTTTGCTAATCATGTTCATACCTCTTATCTTCCTCCCACAGCTCCTGGGCAACGTGCTGGTCTGTG
TGCTGGCCCATCACTTTGGCAAAGGCGGCCGC
Features (pLannotate 1.2.2; 21 found; start..end, strand, type, name):
      2..3766    +  CDS            S: SPIKE_SARS2 - Experimental evidence at protein level: Swiss-Prot protein existence level 1. [Spike glycoprotein]: May down-regulate host tetherin (BST2) by lysosomal degradation, thereby counteracting its antiviral activity. From Severe acute respiratory syndrome coronavirus 2 (2019-nCoV) (SARS-CoV-2).
   3840..4428    +  misc_feature   WPRE: woodchuck hepatitis virus posttranscriptional regulatory element
   4481..4602    -  polyA_signal   SV40 poly(A) signal: SV40 polyadenylation signal
   4625..4694    -  CDS            large T antigen (fragment): large T antigen from SV40 (simian virus 40)
   4717..4763    +  terminator     T7 terminator: transcription terminator for bacteriophage T7 RNA polymerase
   4793..4929    +  terminator     rrnG terminator: transcription terminator from the E. coli ribosomal RNA rrnG operon (Albrechtsen et al., 1991)
   4974..5045    +  misc_feature   3' β-globin insulator: insulator downstream of the human β-globin locus (Farrell et al., 2002)
   5090..5286    +  promoter       SV40 promoter: SV40 early promoter
   5300..6091    +  CDS            neo: KKA2_KLEPN - Also known as kan, nptII. Experimental evidence at protein level: Swiss-Prot protein existence level 1. Resistance to kanamycin, neomycin, paromomycin, ribostamycin, butirosin and gentamicin B. From Klebsiella pneumoniae.
   6105..6329    +  polyA_signal   bGH poly(A) signal: bovine growth hormone polyadenylation signal
   6525..7113    -  rep_origin     ori: high-copy-number ColE1/pMB1/pBR322/pUC origin of replication
   7285..7349    -  CDS            bla(M) (fragment): β-lactamase lacking the signal sequence; bla(M); allows cytosolic expression of β-lactamase
   7859..8719    +  CDS            AmpR: β-lactamase; bla; confers resistance to ampicillin, carbenicillin, and related antibiotics
   8732..8868    +  terminator     rrnG terminator: transcription terminator from the E. coli ribosomal RNA rrnG operon (Albrechtsen et al., 1991)
   9020..9091    +  misc_feature   5' β-globin insulator: insulator upstream of the human β-globin locus (Farrell et al., 2002)
   9096..9142    -  terminator     T7 terminator: transcription terminator for bacteriophage T7 RNA polymerase
   9160..9208    -  polyA_signal   poly(A) signal: synthetic polyadenylation signal
   9289..9592    +  enhancer       CMV enhancer: human cytomegalovirus immediate early enhancer
   9665..9682    -  promoter       CMV promoter (fragment): human cytomegalovirus (CMV) immediate early promoter
   9745..9796    +  promoter       CMVd2 promoter: truncated human cytomegalovirus (CMV) immediate early promoter that yields moderately reduced expression relative to the full-length promoter
   9930..10405   +  intron         β-globin intron: internally truncated intron from human β-globin
