[The description below was written by a language model from this plasmid's Addgene catalogue record and pLannotate feature annotations shown in this document.]
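Description:
pTwist-SARS-CoV-2 Spike-deltaC18 L216F (TTC) is a 10,462 nt mammalian expression plasmid built on the Twist pTwist-CMV-BetaGlobin-WPRE-Neo backbone. It encodes the SARS-CoV-2 spike glycoprotein carrying the single substitution L216F. The "(TTC)" in the name presumably denotes the codon used for the phenylalanine. The "deltaC18" label indicates removal of the C-terminal 18 residues, a cytoplasmic tail truncation commonly used to improve spike incorporation into pseudotyped particles, although the record itself does not explain this. In bacteria the plasmid replicates from a high-copy ColE1/pUC-type origin and is selected with ampicillin through AmpR.

The spike coding sequence occupies roughly the first 3.8 kb of the record. Upstream of it, reading across the circular junction, lie a CMV enhancer, CMV promoter elements and a truncated human β-globin intron, which typically boosts expression through splicing. The catalogue lists the promoter as CAG, whereas the backbone name and the annotated features point to a CMV enhancer/promoter with a β-globin intron, so this discrepancy should be noted. Downstream, a WPRE enhances transcript stability and export, and an SV40 polyadenylation signal terminates the message. A separate cassette places neo under the SV40 early promoter with a bGH poly(A) signal, which allows G418 selection in mammalian cells. β-globin insulator elements and bacterial and T7 terminators flank the units to limit transcriptional interference.

The plasmid is intended for transfection into producer cells to supply the mutant spike as the envelope for pseudovirus production. The associated work concerns SARS-CoV-2 evolution and escape from vaccine-induced antibody responses, which suggests use in neutralization assays that probe the effect of individual spike mutations.
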