Addgene plasmid #212550: pTwist-SARS-CoV-2 Spike-deltaC18 L216F (TTC)
Purpose: Encodes SARS-CoV-2 spike L216F for pseudovirus production
Depositing lab: Alejandro Balazs. Depositing organization: Massachusetts General Hospital. Publication: Ongoing evolution of SARS-CoV-2 drives escape from mRNA vaccine-induced humoral immunity. Roederer AL, Cao Y, Denis KS, Sheehan ML, Li CJ, Lam EC, Gregory DJ, Poznansky MC, Iafrate AJ, Canaday DH, Gravenstein S, Garcia-Beltran WF, Balazs AB. medRxiv [Preprint]. 2024 Mar 7:2024.03.05.24303815. doi: 10.1101/2024.03.05.24303815. PubMed 38496628.
Backbone
  Vector backbone: pTwist-CMV-BetaGlobin-WPRE-Neo
  Backbone manufacturer: Twist
  Vector type: Mammalian Expression
Growth in bacteria
  Bacterial resistance: Ampicillin, 100 μg/mL
  Growth temperature: 37°C
  Growth strain: DH5alpha
  Copy number: High Copy
Gene/Insert
  Gene/Insert name: SARS-CoV-2 Spike L216F
  Species: Severe acute respiratory syndrome coronavirus 2
  Mutation: L216F
  Entrez Gene: S (a.k.a. GU280_gp02, spike glycoprotein)
  Promoter: CAG
  Cloning method: Ligation Independent Cloning
Terms and licenses: Academic/Nonprofit Terms; Industry Terms: Not Available to Industry
Depositor comments: Please visit https://www.medrxiv.org/content/10.1101/2024.03.05.24303815v1 for medRxiv preprint.
How to cite: pTwist-SARS-CoV-2 Spike-deltaC18 L216F (TTC) was a gift from Alejandro Balazs (Addgene plasmid # 212550 ; http://n2t.net/addgene:212550 ; RRID:Addgene_212550)
